Addgene plasmid #55077: mCherry-MAPTau-C-10
Purpose: Localization: Microtubules, Excitation: 587, Emission: 610
Depositing lab: Michael Davidson. Depositing organization: Florida State University, Tallahassee.
Backbone
  Vector backbone: mCherry-C1
  Backbone size w/o insert (bp): 4750
  Vector type: Mammalian Expression
  Selectable markers: Neomycin (select with G418)
Growth in bacteria
  Bacterial resistance: Kanamycin, 50 μg/mL
  Growth temperature: 37°C
  Growth strain: DH5alpha
  Copy number: High Copy
Gene/Insert
  Gene/Insert name: MAPTau (alt name: NM_016841)
  Species: H. sapiens (human)
  Entrez Gene: MAPT (a.k.a. DDPAC, FTD1, FTDP-17, MAPTL, MSTD, MTBT1, MTBT2, PPND, PPP1R103, TAU, Tau-PHF6, tau-40)
  Promoter: CMV
  Tag / fusion protein: mCherry (N terminal on backbone)
  Cloning method: Unknown
  Sequencing primers: 5′ CMV-F; 3′ SV40pA-R
Terms and licenses: Academic/Nonprofit Terms; Industry Terms: Not Available to Industry
Depositor comments: . Excitation = 587; Emission = 610
How to cite: mCherry-MAPTau-C-10 was a gift from Michael Davidson (Addgene plasmid # 55077 ; http://n2t.net/addgene:55077 ; RRID:Addgene_55077)
