[The description below was written by a language model from this plasmid's Addgene catalogue record.]
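Description:
mCherry-MAPTau-C-10 is a mammalian expression plasmid built on the mCherry-C1 backbone (about 4.75 kb without the insert), designed to label microtubules in living or fixed cells with a red fluorescent fusion protein. It is maintained as a high-copy plasmid in E. coli under kanamycin selection, and it carries a neomycin resistance marker so that transfected mammalian cells can be selected with G418, allowing stable lines to be derived as well as transient expression. The record provides no feature table, so the origins of replication and the promoter driving the resistance marker are not stated. The use of an SV40 polyA sequencing primer suggests that an SV40 polyadenylation signal lies downstream of the insert.

The payload is the human microtubule-associated protein tau (MAPT; the reference transcript is listed as an alternative insert name) cloned downstream of mCherry, so that the fluorescent protein sits at the N terminus of tau. Expression is driven by the CMV promoter, a strong constitutive promoter in most mammalian cell types. The "C-10" in the name may refer to the C-type fusion arrangement and a linker between the two proteins, but the record does not explain this, and the cloning method is listed as unknown. Because tau binds along the microtubule lattice, the fusion decorates the microtubule network, and mCherry reports its position with excitation at 587 nm and emission at 610 nm. The construct is typically used as a localization marker for fluorescence microscopy of the microtubule cytoskeleton, including in multicolour imaging alongside green or other spectrally distinct probes.
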