>Addgene plasmid #55077 | mCherry-MAPTau-C-10 | depositor partial sequence | sequence record 85461 | insert sequence
AGATCCGCTAGCGCTACCGGTCGCCACCATGGTGAGCAAGGGCGAGGAGGATAACATGGCCATCATCAAG
GAGTTCATGCGCTTCAAGGTGCACATGGAGGGCTCCGTGAACGGCCACGAGTTCGAGATCGAGGGCGAGG
GCGAGGGCCGCCCCTACGAGGGCACCCAGACCGCCAAGCTGAAGGTGACCAAGGGTGGCCCCCTGCCCTT
CGCCTGGGACATCCTGTCCCCTCAGTTCATGTACGGCTCCAAGGCCTACGTGAAGCACCCCGCCGACATC
CCCGACTACTTGAAGCTGTCCTTCCCCGAGGGCTTCAAGTGGGAGCGCGTGATGAACTTCGAGGACGGCG
GCGTGGTGACCGTGACCCAGGACTCCTCCCTGCAGGACGGCGAGTTCATCTACAAGGTGAAGCTGCGCGG
CACCAACTTCCCCTCCGACGGCCCCGTAATGCAGAAGAAGACCATGGGCTGGGAGGCCTCCTCCGAGCGG
ATGTACCCCGAGGACGGCGCCCTGAAGGGCGAGATCAAGCAGAGGCTGAAGCTGAAGGACGGCGGCCACT
ACGACGCTGAGGTCAAGACCACCTACAAGGCCAAGAAGCCCGTGCAGCTGCCCGGCGCCTACAACGTCAA
CATCAAGTTGGACATCACCTCCCACAACGAGGACTACACCATCGTGGAACAGTACGAACGCGCCGAGGGC
CGCCACTCCACCGGCGGCATGGACGAGCTGTACAAGTCCGGAAGCGGCGGGTCCGGGAGCGGAAGCGCTG
AGCCCCGCCAGGAGTTCGAAGTGATGGAAGATCACGCTGGGACGTACGGGTTGGGGGACAGGAAAGATCA
GGGGGGCTACACCATGCACCAAGACCAAGAGGGTGACACGGACGCTGGCCTGAAAGCTGAAGAAGCAGGC
ATTGGAGACACCCCCAGCCTGGAAGACGAAGCTGCTGGTCACGTGACCCAAGCTCGCATGGTCAGTAAAA
GCAAAGACGGGACTGGAAGCGATGACAAAAAAGCCAAGGGGGCTGATGGTAAAACGAAGATCGCCACACC
GCGGGGAGCAGCCCCTCCAGGCCAGAAGGGCCAGGCCAACGCCACCAGGATTCCAGCAAAAACCCCGCCC
GCTCCAAAGACACCACCCAGCTCTGGTGAACCTCCAAAATCAGGGGATCGCAGCGGCTACAGCAGCCCCG
GCTCCCCAGGCACTCCCGGCAGCCGCTCCCGCACCCCGTCCCTTCCAACCCCACCCACCCGGGAGCCCAA
GAAGGTGGCAGTGGTCCGTACTCCACCCAAGTCGCCGTCTTCCGCCAAGAGCCGCCTGCAGACAGCCCCC
GTGCCCATGCCAGACCTGAAGAATGTCAAGTCCAAGATCGGCTCCACTGAGAACCTGAAGCACCAGCCGG
GAGGCGGGAAGGTGCAAATAGTCTACAAACCAGTTGACCTGAGCAAGGTGACCTCCAAGTGTGGCTCATT
AGGCAACATCCATCATAAACCAGGAGGTGGCCAGGTGGAAGTAAAATCTGAGAAGCTTGACTTCAAGGAC
AGAGTCCAGTCGAAGATTGGGTCCCTGGACAATATCACCCACGTCCCTGGCGGAGGAAATAAAAAGATTG
AAACCCACAAGCTGACCTTCCGCGAGAACGCCAAAGCCAAGACAGACCACGGGGCGGAGATCGTGTACAA
GTCGCCAGTGGTGTCTGGGGACACGTCTCCACGGCATCTCAGCAATGTCTCCTCCACCGGCAGCATCGAC
ATGGTAGACTCGCCCCAGCTCGCCACGCTAGCTGACGAGGTGTCTGCCTCCCTGGCCAAGCAGGGTTTGT
GAGGATCCACCGGATCTAGATAACTGATCATAATCAGCCATACCACATT
