>Addgene plasmid #55077 | mCherry-MAPTau-C-10 | addgene partial sequence | sequence record 100896 | mCherry-F 5'-ccccgtaatgcagaagaaga-3'
CCCCGAGGACGGCGCCCTGAAGGGCGAGATCAAGCAGAGGCTGAAGCTGAAGGACGGCGGCCACTACGAC
GCTGAGGTCAAGACCACCTACAAGGCCAAGAAGCCCGTGCAGCTGCCCGGCGCCTACAACGTCAACATCA
AGTTGGACATCACCTCCCACAACGAGGACTACACCATCGTGGAACAGTACGAACGCGCCGAGGGCCGCCA
CTCCACCGGCGGCATGGACGAGCTGTACAAGTCCGGAAGCGGCGGGTCCGGGAGCGGAAGCGCTGAGCCC
CGCCAGGAGTTCGAAGTGATGGAAGATCACGCTGGGACGTACGGGTTGGGGGACAGGAAAGATCAGGGGG
GCTACACCATGCACCAAGACCAAGAGGGTGACACGGACGCTGGCCTGAAAGCTGAAGAAGCAGGCATTGG
AGACACCCCCAGCCTGGAAGACGAAGCTGCTGGTCACGTGACCCAAGCTCGCATGGTCAGTAAAAGCAAA
GACGGGACTGGAAGCGATGACAAAAAAGCCAAGGGGGCTGATGGTAAAACGAAGATCGCCACACCGCGGG
GAGCAGCCCCTCCAGGCCAGAAGGGCCAGGCCAACGCCACCAGGATTCCAGCAAAAACCCCGCCCGCTCC
AAAGACACCACCCAGCTCTGGTGAACCTCCAAAATCAGGGGATCGCAGCGGCTACAGCAGCCCCGGCTCC
CCAGGCACTCCCGGCAGCCGCTCCCGCACCCCGTCCCTTCCAACCCCACCCACCCGGGAGCCCAAGAAGG
TGGCAGTGGTCCGTACTCCACCCAAGTCGCCGTCTTCCGCCAAGAGCCGCCTGCAGACAGCC
