LOCUS       Exported 5676 bp ds-DNA circular SYN 26-JAN-2022
DEFINITION  Localization: Microtubules, Excitation: 587, Emission: 610.
ACCESSION   .
VERSION     .
KEYWORDS    mCherry-MAPTau-C-10
SOURCE      synthetic DNA construct
  ORGANISM  synthetic DNA construct
REFERENCE   1 (bases 1 to 5676)
  TITLE     Davidson lab - mCherry constructs
REFERENCE   2 (bases 1 to 5676)
  AUTHORS   .
  TITLE     Direct Submission
  JOURNAL   Exported Jan 26, 2022 from SnapGene Server 1.1.58
            http://www.snapgene.com
FEATURES             Location/Qualifiers
     source          1..5676
                     /organism="synthetic DNA construct"
                     /mol_type="other DNA"
     enhancer        1..304
                     /label=CMV enhancer
                     /note="human cytomegalovirus immediate early enhancer"
     promoter        305..508
                     /label=CMV promoter
                     /note="human cytomegalovirus (CMV) immediate early
                     promoter"
     primer_bind     459..479
                     /label=CMV-F
                     /note="Human CMV immediate early promoter, forward primer"
     regulatory      547..556
                     /regulatory_class="other"
                     /note="vertebrate consensus sequence for strong initiation
                     of translation (Kozak, 1987)"
     CDS             553..1260
                     /codon_start=1
                     /product="monomeric derivative of DsRed fluorescent protein
                     (Shaner et al., 2004)"
                     /label=mCherry
                     /note="mammalian codon-optimized"
                     /translation="MVSKGEEDNMAIIKEFMRFKVHMEGSVNGHEFEIEGEGEGRPYEG
                     TQTAKLKVTKGGPLPFAWDILSPQFMYGSKAYVKHPADIPDYLKLSFPEGFKWERVMNF
                     EDGGVVTVTQDSSLQDGEFIYKVKLRGTNFPSDGPVMQKKTMGWEASSERMYPEDGALK
                     GEIKQRLKLKDGGHYDAEVKTTYKAKKPVQLPGAYNVNIKLDITSHNEDYTIVEQYERA
                     EGRHSTGGMDELYK"
     primer_bind     complement(698..716)
                     /label=mCherry-R
                     /note="mCherry, reverse primer"
     primer_bind     966..985
                     /label=mCherry-F
                     /note="mCherry, forward primer"
     polyA_signal    2476..2597
                     /label=SV40 poly(A) signal
                     /note="SV40 polyadenylation signal"
     primer_bind     complement(2513..2532)
                     /label=SV40pA-R
                     /note="SV40 polyA, reverse primer"
     primer_bind     2567..2586
                     /label=EBV-rev
                     /note="SV40 polyA terminator, reverse primer"
     rep_origin      complement(2604..3059)
                     /direction=LEFT
                     /label=f1 ori
                     /note="f1 bacteriophage origin of replication; arrow
                     indicates direction of (+) strand synthesis"
     primer_bind     complement(2741..2762)
                     /label=F1ori-F
                     /note="F1 origin, forward primer"
     primer_bind     2953..2972
                     /label=F1ori-R
                     /note="F1 origin, reverse primer"
     promoter        3086..3190
                     /gene="bla"
                     /label=AmpR promoter
     primer_bind     complement(3215..3235)
                     /label=pBABE 3'
                     /note="SV40 enhancer, reverse primer for pBABE vectors"
     promoter        3259..3469
                     /label=SV40 promoter
                     /note="SV40 early promoter"
     promoter        3281..3477
                     /label=SV40 promoter
                     /note="SV40 early promoter"
     rep_origin      3328..3463
                     /label=SV40 ori
                     /note="SV40 origin of replication"
     primer_bind     3390..3409
                     /label=SV40pro-F
                     /note="SV40 promoter/origin, forward primer"
     CDS             3512..4306
                     /codon_start=1
                     /gene="aph(3')-II (or nptII)"
                     /product="aminoglycoside phosphotransferase from Tn5"
                     /label=NeoR/KanR
                     /note="confers resistance to neomycin, kanamycin, and G418
                     (Geneticin(R))"
                     /translation="MIEQDGLHAGSPAAWVERLFGYDWAQQTIGCSDAAVFRLSAQGRP
                     VLFVKTDLSGALNELQDEAARLSWLATTGVPCAAVLDVVTEAGRDWLLLGEVPGQDLLS
                     SHLAPAEKVSIMADAMRRLHTLDPATCPFDHQAKHRIERARTRMEAGLVDQDDLDEEHQ
                     GLAPAELFARLKASMPDGEDLVVTHGDACLPNIMVENGRFSGFIDCGRLGVADRYQDIA
                     LATRDIAEELGGEWADRFLVLYGIAAPDSQRIAFYRLLDEFF"
     primer_bind     complement(3566..3585)
                     /label=Neo-R
                     /note="Neomycin resistance gene, reverse primer"
     primer_bind     4176..4195
                     /label=Neo-F
                     /note="Neomycin resistance gene, forward primer"
     primer_bind     complement(4494..4513)
                     /label=TK-pA-R
                     /note="Thymidine kinase polyA, reverse primer"
     polyA_signal    4538..4585
                     /label=HSV TK poly(A) signal
                     /note="herpes simplex virus thymidine kinase
                     polyadenylation signal (Cole and Stacy, 1985)"
     rep_origin      4914..5502
                     /direction=RIGHT
                     /label=ori
                     /note="high-copy-number ColE1/pMB1/pBR322/pUC origin of
                     replication"
     primer_bind     5403..5422
                     /label=pBR322ori-F
                     /note="pBR322 origin, forward primer"
ORIGIN
        1 cgttacataa cttacggtaa atggcccgcc tggctgaccg cccaacgacc cccgcccatt
       61 gacgtcaata atgacgtatg ttcccatagt aacgccaata gggactttcc attgacgtca
      121 atgggtggag tatttacggt aaactgccca cttggcagta catcaagtgt atcatatgcc
      181 aagtacgccc cctattgacg tcaatgacgg taaatggccc gcctggcatt atgcccagta
      241 catgacctta tgggactttc ctacttggca gtacatctac gtattagtca tcgctattac
      301 catggtgatg cggttttggc agtacatcaa tgggcgtgga tagcggtttg actcacgggg
      361 atttccaagt ctccacccca ttgacgtcaa tgggagtttg ttttggcacc aaaatcaacg
      421 ggactttcca aaatgtcgta acaactccgc cccattgacg caaatgggcg gtaggcgtgt
      481 acggtgggag gtctatataa gcagagctgg tttagtgaac cgtcagatcc gctagcgcta
      541 ccggtcgcca ccatggtgag caagggcgag gaggataaca tggccatcat caaggagttc
      601 atgcgcttca aggtgcacat ggagggctcc gtgaacggcc acgagttcga gatcgagggc
      661 gagggcgagg gccgccccta cgagggcacc cagaccgcca agctgaaggt gaccaagggt
      721 ggccccctgc ccttcgcctg ggacatcctg tcccctcagt tcatgtacgg ctccaaggcc
      781 tacgtgaagc accccgccga catccccgac tacttgaagc tgtccttccc cgagggcttc
      841 aagtgggagc gcgtgatgaa cttcgaggac ggcggcgtgg tgaccgtgac ccaggactcc
      901 tccctgcagg acggcgagtt catctacaag gtgaagctgc gcggcaccaa cttcccctcc
      961 gacggccccg taatgcagaa gaagaccatg ggctgggagg cctcctccga gcggatgtac
     1021 cccgaggacg gcgccctgaa gggcgagatc aagcagaggc tgaagctgaa ggacggcggc
     1081 cactacgacg ctgaggtcaa gaccacctac aaggccaaga agcccgtgca gctgcccggc
     1141 gcctacaacg tcaacatcaa gttggacatc acctcccaca acgaggacta caccatcgtg
     1201 gaacagtacg aacgcgccga gggccgccac tccaccggcg gcatggacga gctgtacaag
     1261 tccggaagcg gcgggtccgg gagcggaagc gctgagcccc gccaggagtt cgaagtgatg
     1321 gaagatcacg ctgggacgta cgggttgggg gacaggaaag atcagggggg ctacaccatg
     1381 caccaagacc aagagggtga cacggacgct ggcctgaaag ctgaagaagc aggcattgga
     1441 gacaccccca gcctggaaga cgaagctgct ggtcacgtga cccaagctcg catggtcagt
     1501 aaaagcaaag acgggactgg aagcgatgac aaaaaagcca agggggctga tggtaaaacg
     1561 aagatcgcca caccgcgggg agcagcccct ccaggccaga agggccaggc caacgccacc
     1621 aggattccag caaaaacccc gcccgctcca aagacaccac ccagctctgg tgaacctcca
     1681 aaatcagggg atcgcagcgg ctacagcagc cccggctccc caggcactcc cggcagccgc
     1741 tcccgcaccc cgtcccttcc aaccccaccc acccgggagc ccaagaaggt ggcagtggtc
     1801 cgtactccac ccaagtcgcc gtcttccgcc aagagccgcc tgcagacagc ccccgtgccc
     1861 atgccagacc tgaagaatgt caagtccaag atcggctcca ctgagaacct gaagcaccag
     1921 ccgggaggcg ggaaggtgca aatagtctac aaaccagttg acctgagcaa ggtgacctcc
     1981 aagtgtggct cattaggcaa catccatcat aaaccaggag gtggccaggt ggaagtaaaa
     2041 tctgagaagc ttgacttcaa ggacagagtc cagtcgaaga ttgggtccct ggacaatatc
     2101 acccacgtcc ctggcggagg aaataaaaag attgaaaccc acaagctgac cttccgcgag
     2161 aacgccaaag ccaagacaga ccacggggcg gagatcgtgt acaagtcgcc agtggtgtct
     2221 ggggacacgt ctccacggca tctcagcaat gtctcctcca ccggcagcat cgacatggta
     2281 gactcgcccc agctcgccac gctagctgac gaggtgtctg cctccctggc caagcagggt
     2341 ttgtgaggat ccaccggatc tagataactg atcataatca gccataccac atttgtagag
     2401 gttttacttg ctttaaaaaa cctcccacac ctccccctga acctgaaaca taaaatgaat
     2461 gcaattgttg ttgttaactt gtttattgca gcttataatg gttacaaata aagcaatagc
     2521 atcacaaatt tcacaaataa agcatttttt tcactgcatt ctagttgtgg tttgtccaaa
     2581 ctcatcaatg tatcttaagg cgtaaattgt aagcgttaat attttgttaa aattcgcgtt
     2641 aaatttttgt taaatcagct cattttttaa ccaataggcc gaaatcggca aaatccctta
     2701 taaatcaaaa gaatagaccg agatagggtt gagtgttgtt ccagtttgga acaagagtcc
     2761 actattaaag aacgtggact ccaacgtcaa aggnnnnnnn nnnnnnnnnn nnnnnnnnnn
     2821 nnnnnnnnnn nnnnnnnnnn nntnnnnnnn nnnnnnnnnn nnnnnnnnnn nnnnnnnnnn
     2881 nnnnnnnnnn nnnnnnnnnn nnnnnnnnnn nnnnnnnnnn nnnnnnnnnn nnnngnnnnn
     2941 nnnnnnnnnn nnnnnnnnnn nnnnnnnnnn nnnnnnnnnn nnnnnnnnnn nnnnnnnnnn
     3001 nnnnnnnnnn nnnnnnnnnn nnnnnnnnnn nnnnnnnnnn nnnnnnnnnn nnnnnnnnnc
     3061 aggtggcact tttcggggaa atgtgcgcgg aacccctatt tgtttatttt tctaaataca
     3121 ttcaaatatg tatccgctca tgagacaata accctgataa atgcttcaat aatattgaaa
     3181 aaggaagagt cctgaggcgg aaagaaccag ctgtggaatg tgtgtcagtt agggtgtgga
     3241 aagtccccag gctccccagc aggcagaagt atgcaaagca tgcatctcaa ttagtcagca
     3301 accatagtcc cgcccctaac tccgcccatc ccgcccctaa ctccgcccag ttccgcccat
     3361 tctccgcccc atggctgact aatttttttt atttatgcag aggccgaggc cgcctcggcc
     3421 tctgagctat tccagaagta gtgaggaggc ttttttggag gcctaggctt ttgcaaagat
     3481 cgatcaagag acaggatgag gatcgtttcg catgattgaa caagatggat tgcacgcagg
     3541 ttctccggcc gcttgggtgg agaggctatt cggctatgac tgggcacaac agacaatcgg
     3601 ctgctctgat gccgccgtgt tccggctgtc agcgcagggg cgcccggttc tttttgtcaa
     3661 gaccgacctg tccggtgccc tgaatgaact gcaagacgag gcagcgcggc tatcgtggct
     3721 ggccacgacg ggcgttcctt gcgcagctgt gctcgacgtt gtcactgaag cgggaaggga
     3781 ctggctgcta ttgggcgaag tgccggggca ggatctcctg tcatctcacc ttgctcctgc
     3841 cgagaaagta tccatcatgg ctgatgcaat gcggcggctg catacgcttg atccggctac
     3901 ctgcccattc gaccaccaag cgaaacatcg catcgagcga gcacgtactc ggatggaagc
     3961 cggtcttgtc gatcaggatg atctggacga agagcatcag gggctcgcgc cagccgaact
     4021 gttcgccagg ctcaaggcga gcatgcccga cggcgaggat ctcgtcgtga cccatggcga
     4081 tgcctgcttg ccgaatatca tggtggaaaa tggccgcttt tctggattca tcgactgtgg
     4141 ccggctgggt gtggcggacc gctatcagga catagcgttg gctacccgtg atattgctga
     4201 agagcttggc ggcgaatggg ctgaccgctt cctcgtgctt tacggtatcg ccgctcccga
     4261 ttcgcagcgc atcgccttct atcgccttct tgacgagttc ttctgagcgg gactctgggg
     4321 ttcgaaatga ccgaccaagc gacgcccaac ctgccatcac gagatttcga ttccaccgcc
     4381 gccttctatg aaaggttggg cttcggaatc gttttccggg acgccggctg gatgatcctc
     4441 cagcgcgggg atctcatgct ggagttcttc gcccacccta gggggaggct aactgaaaca
     4501 cggaaggaga caataccgga aggaacccgc gctatgacgg caataaaaag acagaataaa
     4561 acgcacggtg ttgggtcgtt tgttcataaa cgcggggttc ggtcccaggg ctggcactct
     4621 gtcgataccc caccgagacc ccattggggc caatacgccc gcgtttcttc cttttcccca
     4681 ccccaccccc caagttcggg tgaaggccca gggctcgcag ccaacgtcgg ggcggcaggc
     4741 cctgccatag cctcaggtta ctcatatata ctttagattg atttaaaact tcatttttaa
     4801 tttaaaagga tctaggtgaa gatccttttt gataatctca tgaccaaaat cccttaacgt
     4861 gagttttcgt tccactgagc gtcagacccc gtagaaaaga tcaaaggatc ttcttgagat
     4921 cctttttttc tgcgcgtaat ctgctgcttg caaacaaaaa aaccaccgct accagcggtg
     4981 gtttgtttgc cggatcaaga gctaccaact ctttttccga aggtaactgg cttcagcaga
     5041 gcgcagatac caaatactgt tcttctagtg tagccgtagt taggccacca cttcaagaac
     5101 tctgtagcac cgcctacata cctcgctctg ctaatcctgt taccagtggc tgctgccagt
     5161 ggcgataagt cgtgtcttac cgggttggac tcaagacgat agttaccgga taaggcgcag
     5221 cggtcgggct gaacgggggg ttcgtgcaca cagcccagct tggagcgaac gacctacacc
     5281 gaactgagat acctacagcg tgagctatga gaaagcgcca cgcttcccga agggagaaag
     5341 gcggacaggt atccggtaag cggcagggtc ggaacaggag agcgcacgag ggagcttcca
     5401 gggggaaacg cctggtatct ttatagtcct gtcgggtttc gccacctctg acttgagcgt
     5461 cgatttttgt gatgctcgtc aggggggcgg agcctatgga aaaacgccag caacgcggcc
     5521 tttttacggt tcctggcctt ttgctggcct tttgctcaca tgttctttcc tgcgttatcc
     5581 cctgattctg tggataaccg tattaccgcc atgcattagt tattaatagt aatcaattac
     5641 ggggtcatta gttcatagcc catatatgga gttccg
//
